>Addgene plasmid #99636 | pScalps_Puro | addgene full sequence | sequence record 191758 | Addgene NGS Result
AATCTGCTTAGGGTTAGGCGTTTTGCGCTGCTTCGCGATGTACGGGCCAGATATACGCGCTGTGGAATGT
GTGTCAGTTAGGGTGTGGAAAGTCCCCAGGCTCCCCAGCAGGCAGAAGTATGCAAAGCATGCATCTCAAT
TAGTCAGCAACCAGGTGTGGAAAGTCCCCAGGCTCCCCAGCAGGCAGAAGTATGCAAAGCATGCATCTCA
ATTAGTCAGCAACCATAGTCCCGCCCCTAACTCCGCCCATCCCGCCCCTAACTCCGCCCAGTTCCGCCCA
TTCTCCGCCCCATGGCTGACTAATTTTTTTTATTTATGCAGAGGCCGAGGCCGCCTCTGCCTCTGAGCTA
TTCCAGAAGTAGTGAGGAGGCTTTTTTGGAGGCCTAGGCTTTTGCAAAAAGCTCGCGTTGACATTGATTA
TTGACTAGTTATTAATAGTAATCAATTACGGGGTCATTAGTTCATAGCCCATATATGGAGTTCCGCGTTA
CATAACTTACGGTAAATGGCCCGCCTGGCTGACCGCCCAACGACCCCCGCCCATTGACGTCAATAATGAC
GTATGTTCCCATAGTAACGCCAATAGGGACTTTCCATTGACGTCAATGGGTGGAGTATTTACGGTAAACT
GCCCACTTGGCAGTACATCAAGTGTATCATATGCCAAGTACGCCCCCTATTGACGTCAATGACGGTAAAT
GGCCCGCCTGGCATTATGCCCAGTACATGACCTTATGGGACTTTCCTACTTGGCAGTACATCTACGTATT
AGTCATCGCTATTACCATGGTGATGCGGTTTTGGCAGTACATCAATGGGCGTGGATAGCGGTTTGACTCA
CGGGGATTTCCAAGTCTCCACCCCATTGACGTCAATGGGAGTTTGTTTTGGCACCAAAATCAACGGGACT
TTCCAAAATGTCGTAACAACTCCGCCCCATTGACGCAAATGGGCGGTAGGCGTGTACGGTGGGAGGTCTA
TATAAGCAGCGCGTTTTGCCTGTACTGGGTCTCTCTGGTTAGACCAGATCTGAGCCTGGGAGCTCTCTGG
CTAACTAGGGAACCCACTGCTTAAGCCTCAATAAAGCTTGCCTTGAGTGCTTCAAGTAGTGTGTGCCCGT
CTGTTGTGTGACTCTGGTAACTAGAGATCCCTCAGACCCTTTTAGTCAGTGTGGAAAATCTCTAGCAGTG
GCGCCCGAACAGGGACTTGAAAGCGAAAGGGAAACCAGAGGAGCTCTCTCGACGCAGGACTCGGCTTGCT
GAAGCGCGCACGGCAAGAGGCGAGGGGCGGCGACTGGTGAGTACGCCAAAAATTTTGACTAGCGGAGGCT
AGAAGGAGAGAGATGGGTGCGAGAGCGTCAGTATTAAGCGGGGGAGAATTAGATCGCGATGGGAAAAAAT
TCGGTTAAGGCCAGGGGGAAAGAAAAAATATAAATTAAAACATATAGTATGGGCAAGCAGGGAGCTAGAA
CGATTCGCAGTTAATCCTGGCCTGTTAGAAACATCAGAAGGCTGTAGACAAATACTGGGACAGCTACAAC
CATCCCTTCAGACAGGATCAGAAGAACTTAGATCATTATATAATACAGTAGCAACCCTCTATTGTGTGCA
TCAAAGGATAGAGATAAAAGACACCAAGGAAGCTTTAGACAAGATAGAGGAAGAGCAAAACAAAAGTAAG
ACCACCGCACAGCAAGCGGCCGGCCGCTGATCTTCAGACCTGGAGGAGGAGATATGAGGGACAATTGGAG
AAGTGAATTATATAAATATAAAGTAGTAAAAATTGAACCATTAGGAGTAGCACCCACCAAGGCAAAGAGA
AGAGTGGTGCAGAGAGAAAAAAGAGCAGTGGGAATAGGAGCTTTGTTCCTTGGGTTCTTGGGAGCAGCAG
GAAGCACTATGGGCGCAGCGTCAATGACGCTGACGGTACAGGCCAGACAATTATTGTCTGGTATAGTGCA
GCAGCAGAACAATTTGCTGAGGGCTATTGAGGCGCAACAGCATCTGTTGCAACTCACAGTCTGGGGCATC
AAGCAGCTCCAGGCAAGAATCCTGGCTGTGGAAAGATACCTAAAGGATCAACAGCTCCTGGGGATTTGGG
GTTGCTCTGGAAAACTCATTTGCACCACTGCTGTGCCTTGGAATGCTAGTTGGAGTAATAAATCTCTGGA
ACAGATTTGGAATCACACGACCTGGATGGAGTGGGACAGAGAATTAACAATTACACAAGCTTAATACACT
CCTTAATTGAAGAATCGCAAAACCAGCAAGAAAAGAATGAACAAGAATTATTGGAATTAGATAAATGGGC
AAGTTTGTGGAATTGGTTTAACATAACAAATTGGCTGTGGTATATAAAATTATTCATAATGATAGTAGGA
GGCTTGGTAGGTTTAAGAATAGTTTTTGCTGTACTTTCTATAGTGAATAGAGTTAGGCAGGGATATTCAC
CATTATCGTTTCAGACCCACCTCCCAACCCCGAGGGGACCCGACAGGCCCGAAGGAATAGAAGAAGAAGG
TGGAGAGAGAGACAGAGACAGATCCATTCGATTAGTGAACGGATCGGCACTGCGTGCGCCAATTCTGCAG
ACAAATGGCAGTATTCATCCACAATTTTAAAAGAAAAGGGGGGATTGGGGGGTACAGTGCAGGGGAAAGA
ATAGTAGACATAATAGCAACAGACATACAAACTAAAGAATTACAAAAACAAATTACAAAAATTCAAAATT
TTCGGGTTTATTACAGGGACAGCAGAGATCCAGTTTGGTTAATTAACTGCAGCCCCGATAAAATAAAAGA
TTTTATTTAGTCTCCAGAAAAAGGGGGGAATGAAAGACCCCACCTGTAGGTTTGGCAAGCTAGCTGCAGT
AACGCCATTTTGCAAGGCATGGAAAAATACCAAACCAAGAATAGAGAAGTTCAGATCAAGGGCGGGTACA
TGAAAATAGCTAACGTTGGGCCAAACAGGATATCTGCGGTGAGCAGTTTCGGCCCCGGCCCGGGGCCAAG
AACAGATGGTCACCGCAGTTTCGGCCCCGGCCCGAGGCCAAGAACAGATGGTCCCCAGATATGGCCCAAC
CCTCAGCAGTTTCTTAAGACCCATCAGATGTTTCCAGGCTCCCCCAAGGACCTGAAATGACCCTGCGCCT
TATTTGAATTAACCAATCAGCCTGCTTCTCGCTTCTGTTCGCGCGCTTCTGCTTCCCGAGCTCTATAAAA
GAGCTCACAACCCCTCACTCGGCGCGCCAGTCCTCCGACAGACTGAGTCGCCCGGGGGTCTAGAAGCGCT
GGATCCGTTTAAACGCGGCCGCCCAGCACAGTGGCTCGAGCCGCGGGTTAACTGGCCAGAATTCTCGACC
TTGACTGGCGGCGCGACCTTGAGGCCTGCGTTCGCCTCAGTTGCCCCCTCTGTGCAATGGGGAGACGCGC
CTCATCGCTTGACAACGGCCGAAGAGCCGCCGCGCTTCCGTCTCCCGCGTGCGCGCGCCATGCTGCCCAC
CCCCGTTCCGCACTGACCCTCCCCCGTGCCCCGCGTCCCGTACTGCCGCCCCGCCCCGAGTCCCATGCCG
CAGCCACCGCGACGGAGCCCGCAGGCGGGAACCTGCCTCCGCGCGTTAGCGCGCACGCGCGCCTCATGTG
TCGTCCCCATCAGCGCCGGCTTCCGTCTATAGGCCAGATGCACTGTCACTCTGGCGAAGTCGCAGACCCG
ATTGGCCGGGACGGAGGCGCGAGACCGGGTTGCGGGCGGGGCCGAACGTGGTATAAAAGGGGCGGGAGGC
CAGGCTCGTGCCGTTTTGCAGACGCCACCGCCGAGGAAAACCGTGTACTATTAGCCACGCGTGCCACCAT
GACCGAGTACAAGCCCACGGTGCGCCTCGCCACCCGCGACGACGTCCCCCGGGCCGTACGCACCCTCGCC
GCCGCGTTCGCCGACTACCCCGCCACGCGCCACACCGTCGACCCGGACCGCCACATCGAGCGGGTCACCG
AGCTGCAAGAACTCTTCCTCACGCGCGTCGGGCTCGACATCGGCAAGGTGTGGGTCGCGGACGACGGCGC
CGCGGTGGCGGTCTGGACCACGCCGGAGAGCGTCGAAGCGGGGGCGGTGTTCGCCGAGATCGGCCCGCGC
ATGGCCGAGTTGAGCGGTTCCCGGCTGGCCGCGCAGCAACAGATGGAAGGCCTCCTGGCGCCGCACCGGC
CCAAGGAGCCCGCGTGGTTCCTGGCCACCGTCGGCGTCTCGCCCGACCACCAGGGCAAGGGTCTGGGCAG
CGCCGTCGTGCTCCCCGGAGTGGAGGCGGCCGAGCGCGCCGGGGTGCCCGCCTTCCTGGAGACCTCCGCG
CCCCGCAACCTCCCCTTCTACGAGCGGCTCGGCTTCACCGTCACCGCCGACGTCGAGGTGCCCGAAGGAC
CGCGCACCTGGTGCATGACCCGCAAGCCCGGTGCCTGAGCGATCGCTAATCAACCTCTGGATTACAAAAT
TTGTGAAAGATTGACTGGTATTCTTAACTATGTTGCTCCTTTTACGCTATGTGGATACGCTGCTTTAATG
CCTTTGTATCATGCTATTGCTTCCCGTATGGCTTTCATTTTCTCCTCCTTGTATAAATCCTGGTTGCTGT
CTCTTTATGAGGAGTTGTGGCCCGTTGTCAGGCAACGTGGCGTGGTGTGCACTGTGTTTGCTGACGCAAC
CCCCACTGGTTGGGGCATTGCCACCACCTGTCAGCTCCTTTCCGGGACTTTCGCTTTCCCCCTCCCTATT
GCCACGGCGGAACTCATCGCCGCCTGCCTTGCCCGCTGCTGGACAGGGGCTCGGCTGTTGGGCACTGACA
ATTCCGTGGTGTTGTCGGGGAAGCTGACGTCCTTTCCATGGCTGCTCGCCTGTGTTGCCACCTGGATTCT
GCGCGGGACGTCCTTCTGCTACGTCCCTTCGGCCCTCAATCCAGCGGACCTTCCTTCCCGCGGCCTGCTG
CCGGCTCTGCGGCCTCTTCCGCGTCTTCGCCTTCGCCCTCAGACGAGTCGGATCTCCCTTTGGGCCGCCT
CCCCGCTTAATCGCGTCGAGACCTAGAAAAACATGGAGCAATCACAAGTAGCAATACAGCAGCTACCAAT
GCTGATTGTGCCTGGCTAGAAGCACAAGAGGAGGAGGAGGTGGGTTTTCCAGTCACACCTCAGGTACCTT
TAAGACCAATGACTTACAAGGCAGCTGTAGATCTTAGCCACTTTTTAAAAGAAAAGGGGGGACTGGAAGG
GCTAATTCACTCCCAACGAAGACAAGATATCCTTGATCTGTGGATCTACCACACACAAGGCTACTTCCCT
GATTGGCAGAACTACACACCAGGGCCAGGGATCAGATATCCACTGACCTTTGGATGGTGCTACAAGCTAG
TACCAGTTGAGCAAGAGAAGGTAGAAGAAGCCAATGAAGGAGAGAACACCCGCTTGTTACACCCTGTGAG
CCTGCATGGGATGGATGACCCGGAGAGAGAAGTATTAGAGTGGAGGTTTGACAGCCGCCTAGCATTTCAT
CACATGGCCCGAGAGCTGCATCCGGACTGTACTGGGTCTCTCTGGTTAGACCAGATCTGAGCCTGGGAGC
TCTCTGGCTAACTAGGGAACCCACTGCTTAAGCCTCAATAAAGCTTGCCTTGAGTGCTTCAAGTAGTGTG
TGCCCGTCTGTTGTGTGACTCTGGTAACTAGAGATCCCTCAGACCCTTTTAGTCAGTGTGGAAAATCTCT
AGCAGGGCCCGTTTCATGTGAGCAAAAGGCCAGCAAAAGGCCAGGAACCGTAAAAAGGCCGCGTTGCTGG
CGTTTTTCCATAGGCTCCGCCCCCCTGACGAGCATCACAAAAATCGACGCTCAAGTCAGAGGTGGCGAAA
CCCGACAGGACTATAAAGATACCAGGCGTTTCCCCCTGGAAGCTCCCTCGTGCGCTCTCCTGTTCCGACC
CTGCCGCTTACCGGATACCTGTCCGCCTTTCTCCCTTCGGGAAGCGTGGCGCTTTCTCATAGCTCACGCT
GTAGGTATCTCAGTTCGGTGTAGGTCGTTCGCTCCAAGCTGGGCTGTGTGCACGAACCCCCCGTTCAGCC
CGACCGCTGCGCCTTATCCGGTAACTATCGTCTTGAGTCCAACCCGGTAAGACACGACTTATCGCCACTG
GCAGCAGCCACTGGTAACAGGATTAGCAGAGCGAGGTATGTAGGCGGTGCTACAGAGTTCTTGAAGTGGT
GGCCTAACTACGGCTACACTAGAAGAACAGTATTTGGTATCTGCGCTCTGCTGAAGCCAGTTACCTTCGG
AAAAAGAGTTGGTAGCTCTTGATCCGGCAAACAAACCACCGCTGGTAGCGGTGGTTTTTTTGTTTGCAAG
CAGCAGATTACGCGCAGAAAAAAAGGATCTCAAGAAGATCCTTTGATCTTTTCTACGGGGTCTGACGCTC
AGTGGAACGAAAACTCACGTTAAGGGATTTTGGTCATGAGATTATCAAAAAGGATCTTCACCTAGATCCT
TTTAAATTAAAAATGAAGTTTTAAATCAATCTAAAGTATATATGAGTAAACTTGGTCTGACAGTTACCAA
TGCTTAATCAGTGAGGCACCTATCTCAGCGATCTGTCTATTTCGTTCATCCATAGTTGCCTGACTCCCCG
TCGTGTAGATAACTACGATACGGGAGGGCTTACCATCTGGCCCCAGTGCTGCAATGATACCGCGAGACCC
ACGCTCACCGGCTCCAGATTTATCAGCAATAAACCAGCCAGCCGGAAGGGCCGAGCGCAGAAGTGGTCCT
GCAACTTTATCCGCCTCCATCCAGTCTATTAATTGTTGCCGGGAAGCTAGAGTAAGTAGTTCGCCAGTTA
ATAGTTTGCGCAACGTTGTTGCCATTGCTACAGGCATCGTGGTGTCACGCTCGTCGTTTGGTATGGCTTC
ATTCAGCTCCGGTTCCCAACGATCAAGGCGAGTTACATGATCCCCCATGTTGTGCAAAAAAGCGGTTAGC
TCCTTCGGTCCTCCGATCGTTGTCAGAAGTAAGTTGGCCGCAGTGTTATCACTCATGGTTATGGCAGCAC
TGCATAATTCTCTTACTGTCATGCCATCCGTAAGATGCTTTTCTGTGACTGGTGAGTACTCAACCAAGTC
ATTCTGAGAATAGTGTATGCGGCGACCGAGTTGCTCTTGCCCGGCGTCAATACGGGATAATACCGCGCCA
CATAGCAGAACTTTAAAAGTGCTCATCATTGGAAAACGTTCTTCGGGGCGAAAACTCTCAAGGATCTTAC
CGCTGTTGAGATCCAGTTCGATGTAACCCACTCGTGCACCCAACTGATCTTCAGCATCTTTTACTTTCAC
CAGCGTTTCTGGGTGAGCAAAAACAGGAAGGCAAAATGCCGCAAAAAAGGGAATAAGGGCGACACGGAAA
TGTTGAATACTCATACTCTTCCTTTTTCAATATTATTGAAGCATTTATCAGGGTTATTGTCTCATGAGCG
GATACATATTTGAATGTATTTAGAAAAATAAACAAATAGGGGTTCCGCGCACATTTCCCCGAAAAGTGCC
ACCTGACGTCGACGGATCGGGAGATCTCCCGATCCCCTATGGTGCACTCTCAGTACAATCTGCTCTGATG
CCGCATAGTTAAGCCAGTATCTGCTCCCTGCTTGTGTGTTGGAGGTCGCTGAGTAGTGCGCGAGCAAAAT
TTAAGCTACAACAAGGCAAGGCTTGACCGACAATTGCATGAAG
Features (pLannotate 1.2.2; 18 found; start..end, strand, type, name):
     69..398     +  promoter       SV40 promoter: SV40 enhancer and early promoter
    410..789     +  enhancer       CMV enhancer: human cytomegalovirus immediate early enhancer
    790..989     +  promoter       CMV promoter: human cytomegalovirus (CMV) immediate early promoter
   1007..1187    +  LTR            5' LTR (truncated): truncated 5' long terminal repeat (LTR) from HIV-1
   1234..1359    +  misc_feature   HIV-1 Ψ: packaging signal of human immunodeficiency virus type 1
   1343..1681    +  CDS            HIV-1 gag (fragment): gag protein from human immunodeficiency virus 1; gag
   1856..2089    +  misc_feature   RRE: The Rev response element (RRE) of HIV-1 allows for Rev-dependent mRNA export from the nucleus to the cytoplasm.
   2465..2565    +  CDS            Rev (fragment): human immunodeficiency virus 1 (HIV-1) Rev protein; rev; enhances nuclear export of unspliced and incompletely spliced viral mRNAs
   2615..2732    +  misc_feature   cPPT/CTS: central polypurine tract and central termination sequence of HIV-1
   2869..3276    +  promoter       SFFV promoter: spleen focus-forming virus long terminal repeat (LTR) promoter
   3849..4448    +  CDS            PuroR: puromycin N-acetyltransferase; pac from Streptomyces alboniger; confers resistance to puromycin
   4458..5046    +  misc_feature   WPRE: woodchuck hepatitis virus posttranscriptional regulatory element
   5057..5557    +  CDS            nef (fragment): NEF_HV1LA - Experimental evidence at protein level: Swiss-Prot protein existence level 1. Extracellular Nef protein targets CD4(+) T-lymphocytes for apoptosis by interacting with CXCR4 surface receptors. From Human immunodeficiency virus type 1 group M subtype B (isolate Lai) (HIV-1).
   5564..5744    +  LTR            5' LTR (truncated): truncated 5' long terminal repeat (LTR) from HIV-1
   5815..6403    -  rep_origin     ori: high-copy-number ColE1/pMB1/pBR322/pUC origin of replication
   6574..7434    -  CDS            AmpR: β-lactamase; bla; confers resistance to ampicillin, carbenicillin, and related antibiotics
   7435..7539    -  promoter       AmpR promoter: bla
   7598..7650    -  misc_feature   bom (fragment): basis of mobility region from pBR322
