[The description below was written by a language model from this plasmid's Addgene catalogue record and pLannotate feature annotations shown in this document.]
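Description:
pScalps_Puro is an empty third-generation lentiviral backbone of about 7.7 kb, intended for stable expression of a user-supplied gene in mammalian cells. In bacteria it is maintained through a high-copy ColE1/pUC-type origin and an ampicillin resistance gene (β-lactamase with its own promoter). A fragment of the pBR322 bom region is also annotated. The record lists a recombination-deficient strain as the growth host, which is common for LTR-containing plasmids.

The viral portion follows the usual third-generation layout. A CMV enhancer/promoter sits directly upstream of a truncated HIV-1 5' LTR, so genomic RNA can be transcribed in packaging cells without Tat. This is followed by the Ψ packaging signal with a partial gag sequence, the Rev response element for Rev-dependent nuclear export, and the cPPT/CTS element, which aids nuclear import of the reverse-transcribed genome. An SV40 enhancer/early promoter is also annotated upstream of the CMV element, but the record does not explain its role.

Inside the transfer cassette, the spleen focus-forming virus (SFFV) LTR promoter, which is strong in haematopoietic cells, drives expression. There is an unannotated gap of several hundred bases between it and the puromycin N-acetyltransferase gene. This gap presumably contains the cloning site, along with whatever element drives or links puromycin resistance expression, though the record identifies neither. A WPRE follows to enhance transcript stability and expression, then a nef fragment and a second truncated LTR at the 3' end.

No tag or insert is present. The associated work concerned mast cell differentiation, consistent with use for transducing and puromycin-selecting haematopoietic cells.
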