Addgene plasmid #99636: pScalps_Puro
Purpose: (Empty Backbone) Empty backbone, 3rd generation lentiviral vector
Depositing lab: Silvia Monticelli. Depositing organization: Institute for Research in Biomedicine, Switzerland. Publication: TET2 Regulates Mast Cell Differentiation and Proliferation through Catalytic and Non-catalytic Activities. Montagner S, Leoni C, Emming S, Della Chiara G, Balestrieri C, Barozzi I, Piccolo V, Togher S, Ko M, Rao A, Natoli G, Monticelli S. Cell Rep. 2016 May 17;15(7):1566-79. doi: 10.1016/j.celrep.2016.04.044. Epub 2016 May 5. PubMed 27160912.
Backbone
  Vector backbone: pScalps
  Backbone size (bp): 7740
  Vector type: Mammalian Expression, Lentiviral
  Promoter: SFFVp
  Selectable markers: Puromycin
  Tag / fusion protein: none
Growth in bacteria
  Bacterial resistance: Ampicillin, 100 μg/mL
  Growth temperature: 37°C
  Growth strain: NEB Stable
  Copy number: High Copy
Gene/Insert
  Sequencing primers: 5′ GCTTCTCGCTTCTGTTCG; 3′ GTTGTCAAGCGATGAGGCGCGT
Terms and licenses: Academic/Nonprofit Terms; Industry Terms: Not Available to Industry
How to cite: pScalps_Puro was a gift from Silvia Monticelli (Addgene plasmid # 99636 ; http://n2t.net/addgene:99636 ; RRID:Addgene_99636)
